Addgene plasmid #185232: pST_Q7JLY3_CAEEL_48-124 (pBS0738)
Purpose: For the mammalian expression of the C. elegans protein Q7JLY3_CAEEL_48-124. This is one of the bottom performing targets in our apoptosis assay (it induced apoptosis).
Depositing lab: Pamela Silver. Depositing organization: Harvard Medical School. Publication: Natural and Designed Proteins Inspired by Extremotolerant Organisms Can Form Condensates and Attenuate Apoptosis in Human Cells. Veling MT, Nguyen DT, Thadani NN, Oster ME, Rollins NJ, Brock KP, Bethel NP, Lim S, Baker D, Way JC, Marks DS, Chang RL, Silver PA. ACS Synth Biol. 2022 Mar 18;11(3):1292-1302. doi: 10.1021/acssynbio.1c00572. Epub 2022 Feb 18. PubMed 35176859.
Backbone
  Vector backbone: YK 02
  Vector type: Mammalian Expression
Growth in bacteria
  Bacterial resistance: Ampicillin, 100 μg/mL
  Growth temperature: 37°C
  Growth strain: DH5alpha
  Copy number: High Copy
Gene/Insert
  Gene/Insert name: Q7JLY3_CAEEL_48-124
  Species: C. elegans (nematode)
  Insert size (bp): 432
  Cloning method: Gibson Cloning
Terms and licenses: Academic/Nonprofit Terms; Industry Terms: Not Available to Industry
Depositor comments: This is one of the bottom performing targets in our apoptosis assay (it induced apoptosis). See supplemental table 2 in our paper to see its performance in our assay. The negative control for this assay is pSecTag2 B which can be obtained from Thermo here https://www.thermofisher.com/order/catalog/product/V90020
How to cite: pST_Q7JLY3_CAEEL_48-124 (pBS0738) was a gift from Pamela Silver (Addgene plasmid # 185232 ; http://n2t.net/addgene:185232 ; RRID:Addgene_185232)
