[The description below was written by a language model from this plasmid's Addgene catalogue record and pLannotate feature annotations shown in this document.]
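Description:
pST_Q7JLY3_CAEEL_48-124 (pBS0738) is a 5,342 nt mammalian expression plasmid built on a backbone recorded as YK 02. It carries a 432 bp insert, introduced by Gibson cloning, that encodes a fragment (residues 48–124, as the name indicates) of the C. elegans protein Q7JLY3_CAEEL. In E. coli it is maintained at high copy from a ColE1/pUC-type origin and selected with ampicillin through the β-lactamase gene and its native promoter. An f1 origin is also present, which permits single-stranded DNA production. Short lac promoter/operator, CAP site, lacI and bom fragments are backbone remnants.

The expression cassette consists of the human CMV immediate-early enhancer and promoter, followed by a T7 promoter and terminated by the bovine growth hormone polyadenylation signal. The insert itself was not annotated, but the unannotated interval between the T7 promoter and the bGH poly(A) signal is where the coding sequence is expected to sit. The record does not state whether any tags or a secretion signal are attached. A short hit called as a truncated HIV-1 LTR fragment at the end of the CMV promoter is probably an annotation artefact rather than a viral element. A second cassette places the Sh ble gene (bleomycin/phleomycin/Zeocin resistance) under tandem SV40 early and EM7 promoters with an SV40 poly(A) signal, so this marker can be used for selection in both mammalian cells and bacteria.

The plasmid belongs to a set used to test natural and designed proteins inspired by extremotolerant organisms for their ability to form condensates and modulate apoptosis in human cells. This fragment ranked among the bottom performers in the depositors' apoptosis assay, inducing apoptosis rather than attenuating it. The depositors name pSecTag2 B as the negative control.
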