Features (pLannotate 1.2.2; 20 found; start..end, strand, type, name):
     23..75      -  misc_feature   bom (fragment): basis of mobility region from pBR322
    230..609     +  enhancer       CMV enhancer: human cytomegalovirus immediate early enhancer
    610..813     +  promoter       CMV promoter: human cytomegalovirus (CMV) immediate early promoter
    809..842     +  LTR            5' LTR (truncated) (fragment): truncated 5' long terminal repeat (LTR) from HIV-1
    858..876     +  promoter       T7 promoter: promoter for bacteriophage T7 RNA polymerase
   1351..1575    +  polyA_signal   bGH poly(A) signal: bovine growth hormone polyadenylation signal
   1579..1600    +  promoter       SV40 promoter (fragment): SV40 enhancer and early promoter
   1621..2049    +  rep_origin     f1 ori (sequence partly withheld): f1 bacteriophage origin of replication; arrow indicates direction of (+) strand synthesis
   2063..2392    +  promoter       SV40 promoter: SV40 enhancer and early promoter
   2440..2487    +  promoter       EM7 promoter: synthetic bacterial promoter&nbsp
   2506..2880    +  CDS            BleoR: antibiotic-binding protein; Sh ble from Streptoalloteichus hindustanus; confers resistance to bleomycin, phleomycin, and Zeocin™
   2890..3015    +  CDS            ble (fragment): BLE_KLEPN - Experimental evidence at protein level: Swiss-Prot protein existence level 1. Binding protein with a strong affinity to the bleomycin family of antibiotics. Binds to CL990; an antimitotic-antibiotic compound. From Klebsiella pneumoniae.
   3010..3131    +  polyA_signal   SV40 poly(A) signal: SV40 polyadenylation signal
   3204..3220    -  protein_bind   lac operator: The lac repressor binds to the lac operator to inhibit transcription in E. coli. This inhibition can be relieved by adding lactose or isopropyl-β-D-thiogalactopyranoside (IPTG). lac repressor encoded by lacI
   3228..3258    -  promoter       lac promoter: promoter for the E. coli lac operon
   3273..3294    -  protein_bind   CAP binding site: CAP binding activates transcription in the presence of cAMP. E. coli catabolite activator protein
   3307..3399    -  CDS            lacI (fragment): lac repressor; lacI; The lac repressor binds to the lac operator to inhibit transcription in E. coli. This inhibition can be relieved by adding lactose or isopropyl-β-D-thiogalactopyranoside (IPTG).
   3582..4170    -  rep_origin     ori: high-copy-number ColE1/pMB1/pBR322/pUC origin of replication
   4341..5201    -  CDS            AmpR: β-lactamase; bla; confers resistance to ampicillin, carbenicillin, and related antibiotics
   5202..5306    -  promoter       AmpR promoter: bla
>Addgene plasmid #185232 | pST_Q7JLY3_CAEEL_48-124 (pBS0738) | addgene full sequence | sequence record 366866 | Addgene NGS Result
ATCGGGAGATCTCCCGATCCCCTATGGTGCACTCTCAGTACAATCTGCTCTGATGCCGCATAGTTAAGCC
AGTATCTGCTCCCTGCTTGTGTGTTGGAGGTCGCTGAGTAGTGCGCGAGCAAAATTTAAGCTACAACAAG
GCAAGGCTTGACCGACAATTGCATGAAGAATCTGCTTAGGGTTAGGCGTTTTGCGCTGCTTCGCGATGTA
CGGGCCAGATATACGCGTTGACATTGATTATTGACTAGTTATTAATAGTAATCAATTACGGGGTCATTAG
TTCATAGCCCATATATGGAGTTCCGCGTTACATAACTTACGGTAAATGGCCCGCCTGGCTGACCGCCCAA
CGACCCCCGCCCATTGACGTCAATAATGACGTATGTTCCCATAGTAACGCCAATAGGGACTTTCCATTGA
CGTCAATGGGTGGAGTATTTACGGTAAACTGCCCACTTGGCAGTACATCAAGTGTATCATATGCCAAGTA
CGCCCCCTATTGACGTCAATGACGGTAAATGGCCCGCCTGGCATTATGCCCAGTACATGACCTTATGGGA
CTTTCCTACTTGGCAGTACATCTACGTATTAGTCATCGCTATTACCATGGTGATGCGGTTTTGGCAGTAC
ATCAATGGGCGTGGATAGCGGTTTGACTCACGGGGATTTCCAAGTCTCCACCCCATTGACGTCAATGGGA
GTTTGTTTTGGCACCAAAATCAACGGGACTTTCCAAAATGTCGTAACAACTCCGCCCCATTGACGCAAAT
GGGCGGTAGGCGTGTACGGTGGGAGGTCTATATAAGCAGAGCTCTCTGGCTAACTAGAGAACCCACTGCT
TACTGGCTTATCGAAATTAATACGACTCACTATAGGGAGACCCAAGCTGGCTAGCCACCATGAAAACCGG
CAAGGCGATTGACAGCGCTGTGGACAAAGCTGAAGACGTGGCTGAAGGCACCAAAAACAGAGCCGAGAAA
ATGTACGACGCAGCCGCCGAGGGGGCCAGTAACATGGCACAATCGATGCACGAAGCCGGAAAGAGCACAG
GAGACGCATTATCCGAAGGCGCCGAGGCCGGCTACGATGCAGTGAAGGACGGCGGCAGGTGGGTGGGCGA
AAACGTTGCTCACTGATGAATTGCCAATTGAAATTTGACGGCCTATGTCACTGAAACTATCCAAACACCC
CATGTCGATACTGAACGTATCGACGCATACCTCCTTCCTTGAAAACGCACAATCATACAACTGGGCACAT
AATGCGTACGCCCATCTAGTACACCCATCTCTGTAGGTCCAGTTCAAGAGCTGGAAGAGCACCCTCCACT
TACCCGCTGATCAGCCTCGACTGTGCCTTCTAGTTGCCAGCCATCTGTTGTTTGCCCCTCCCCCGTGCCT
TCCTTGACCCTGGAAGGTGCCACTCCCACTGTCCTTTCCTAATAAAATGAGGAAATTGCATCGCATTGTC
TGAGTAGGTGTCATTCTATTCTGGGGGGTGGGGTGGGGCAGGACAGCAAGGGGGAGGATTGGGAAGACAA
TAGCAGGCATGCTGGGGATGCGGTGGGCTCTATGGCTTCTGAGGCGGAAAGAACCAGCTGGGGCTCTAGG
GGGTATCCCC
[124 nt withheld, positions 1621-1744]
C
[91 nt withheld, positions 1746-1836]
A
[49 nt withheld, positions 1838-1886]
CCTTTGACGTTGGAGTCCACGTTCTTT
[37 nt withheld, positions 1914-1950]
ACCCTATCTCGGTCTATTCTTTTGATTTATAAGGGATTTTGCCGATTTCGGCCTATTGGTTAAAAAATGA
GCTGATTTAACAAAAATTTAACGCGAATTAATTCTGTGGAATGTGTGTCAGTTAGGGTGTGGAAAGTCCC
CAGGCTCCCCAGCAGGCAGAAGTATGCAAAGCATGCATCTCAATTAGTCAGCAACCAGGTGTGGAAAGTC
CCCAGGCTCCCCAGCAGGCAGAAGTATGCAAAGCATGCATCTCAATTAGTCAGCAACCATAGTCCCGCCC
CTAACTCCGCCCATCCCGCCCCTAACTCCGCCCAGTTCCGCCCATTCTCCGCCCCATGGCTGACTAATTT
TTTTTATTTATGCAGAGGCCGAGGCCGCCTCTGCCTCTGAGCTATTCCAGAAGTAGTGAGGAGGCTTTTT
TGGAGGCCTAGGCTTTTGCAAAAAGCTCCCGGGAGCTTGTATATCCATTTTCGGATCTGATCAGCACGTG
TTGACAATTAATCATCGGCATAGTATATCGGCATAGTATAATACGACAAGGTGAGGAACTAAACCATGGC
CAAGTTGACCAGTGCCGTTCCGGTGCTCACCGCGCGCGACGTCGCCGGAGCGGTCGAGTTCTGGACCGAC
CGGCTCGGGTTCTCCCGGGACTTCGTGGAGGACGACTTCGCCGGTGTGGTCCGGGACGACGTGACCCTGT
TCATCAGCGCGGTCCAGGACCAGGTGGTGCCGGACAACACCCTGGCCTGGGTGTGGGTGCGCGGCCTGGA
CGAGCTGTACGCCGAGTGGTCGGAGGTCGTGTCCACGAACTTCCGGGACGCCTCCGGGCCGGCCATGACC
GAGATCGGCGAGCAGCCGTGGGGGCGGGAGTTCGCCCTGCGCGACCCGGCCGGCAACTGCGTGCACTTCG
TGGCCGAGGAGCAGGACTGACACGTGCTACGAGATTTCGATTCCACCGCCGCCTTCTATGAAAGGTTGGG
CTTCGGAATCGTTTTCCGGGACGCCGGCTGGATGATCCTCCAGCGCGGGGATCTCATGCTGGAGTTCTTC
GCCCACCCCAACTTGTTTATTGCAGCTTATAATGGTTACAAATAAAGCAATAGCATCACAAATTTCACAA
ATAAAGCATTTTTTTCACTGCATTCTAGTTGTGGTTTGTCCAAACTCATCAATGTATCTTATCATGTCTG
TATACCGTCGACCTCTAGCTAGAGCTTGGCGTAATCATGGTCATAGCTGTTTCCTGTGTGAAATTGTTAT
CCGCTCACAATTCCACACAACATACGAGCCGGAAGCATAAAGTGTAAAGCCTGGGGTGCCTAATGAGTGA
GCTAACTTACATTAATTGCGTTGCGCTCACTGCCCGCTTTCCAGTCGGGAAACCTGTCGTGCCAGCTGCA
TTAATGAATCGGCCAACGCGCGGGGAGAGGCGGTTTGCGTATTGGGCGCTCTTCCGCTTCCTCGCTCACT
GACTCGCTGCGCTCGGTCGTTCGGCTGCGGCGAGCGGTATCAGCTCACTCAAAGGCGGTAATACGGTTAT
CCACAGAATCAGGGGATAACGCAGGAAAGAACATGTGAGCAAAAGGCCAGCAAAAGGCCAGGAACCGTAA
AAAGGCCGCGTTGCTGGCGTTTTTCCATAGGCTCCGCCCCCCTGACGAGCATCACAAAAATCGACGCTCA
AGTCAGAGGTGGCGAAACCCGACAGGACTATAAAGATACCAGGCGTTTCCCCCTGGAAGCTCCCTCGTGC
GCTCTCCTGTTCCGACCCTGCCGCTTACCGGATACCTGTCCGCCTTTCTCCCTTCGGGAAGCGTGGCGCT
TTCTCATAGCTCACGCTGTAGGTATCTCAGTTCGGTGTAGGTCGTTCGCTCCAAGCTGGGCTGTGTGCAC
GAACCCCCCGTTCAGCCCGACCGCTGCGCCTTATCCGGTAACTATCGTCTTGAGTCCAACCCGGTAAGAC
ACGACTTATCGCCACTGGCAGCAGCCACTGGTAACAGGATTAGCAGAGCGAGGTATGTAGGCGGTGCTAC
AGAGTTCTTGAAGTGGTGGCCTAACTACGGCTACACTAGAAGAACAGTATTTGGTATCTGCGCTCTGCTG
AAGCCAGTTACCTTCGGAAAAAGAGTTGGTAGCTCTTGATCCGGCAAACAAACCACCGCTGGTAGCGGTG
GTTTTTTTGTTTGCAAGCAGCAGATTACGCGCAGAAAAAAAGGATCTCAAGAAGATCCTTTGATCTTTTC
TACGGGGTCTGACGCTCAGTGGAACGAAAACTCACGTTAAGGGATTTTGGTCATGAGATTATCAAAAAGG
ATCTTCACCTAGATCCTTTTAAATTAAAAATGAAGTTTTAAATCAATCTAAAGTATATATGAGTAAACTT
GGTCTGACAGTTACCAATGCTTAATCAGTGAGGCACCTATCTCAGCGATCTGTCTATTTCGTTCATCCAT
AGTTGCCTGACTCCCCGTCGTGTAGATAACTACGATACGGGAGGGCTTACCATCTGGCCCCAGTGCTGCA
ATGATACCGCGAGACCCACGCTCACCGGCTCCAGATTTATCAGCAATAAACCAGCCAGCCGGAAGGGCCG
AGCGCAGAAGTGGTCCTGCAACTTTATCCGCCTCCATCCAGTCTATTAATTGTTGCCGGGAAGCTAGAGT
AAGTAGTTCGCCAGTTAATAGTTTGCGCAACGTTGTTGCCATTGCTACAGGCATCGTGGTGTCACGCTCG
TCGTTTGGTATGGCTTCATTCAGCTCCGGTTCCCAACGATCAAGGCGAGTTACATGATCCCCCATGTTGT
GCAAAAAAGCGGTTAGCTCCTTCGGTCCTCCGATCGTTGTCAGAAGTAAGTTGGCCGCAGTGTTATCACT
CATGGTTATGGCAGCACTGCATAATTCTCTTACTGTCATGCCATCCGTAAGATGCTTTTCTGTGACTGGT
GAGTACTCAACCAAGTCATTCTGAGAATAGTGTATGCGGCGACCGAGTTGCTCTTGCCCGGCGTCAATAC
GGGATAATACCGCGCCACATAGCAGAACTTTAAAAGTGCTCATCATTGGAAAACGTTCTTCGGGGCGAAA
ACTCTCAAGGATCTTACCGCTGTTGAGATCCAGTTCGATGTAACCCACTCGTGCACCCAACTGATCTTCA
GCATCTTTTACTTTCACCAGCGTTTCTGGGTGAGCAAAAACAGGAAGGCAAAATGCCGCAAAAAAGGGAA
TAAGGGCGACACGGAAATGTTGAATACTCATACTCTTCCTTTTTCAATATTATTGAAGCATTTATCAGGG
TTATTGTCTCATGAGCGGATACATATTTGAATGTATTTAGAAAAATAAACAAATAGGGGTTCCGCGCACA
TTTCCCCGAAAAGTGCCACCTGACGTCGACGG
